>Addgene plasmid #181921 | pCW57.1_SPTLC1_C133W | addgene full sequence | sequence record 361675 | Addgene NGS Result
TCGAGTTTACTCCCTATCAGTGATAGAGAACGTATGTCGAGTTTACTCCCTATCAGTGATAGAGAACGTA
TGTCGAGTTTACTCCCTATCAGTGATAGAGAACGTATGTCGAGTTTATCCCTATCAGTGATAGAGAACGT
ATGTCGAGTTTACTCCCTATCAGTGATAGAGAACGTATGTCGAGGTAGGCGTGTACGGTGGGAGGCCTAT
ATAAGCAGAGCTCGTTTAGTGAACCGTCAGATCGCCTGGAGAATTGGCTAGCATGGCGACCGCCACGGAG
CAGTGGGTTCTGGTGGAGATGGTACAGGCGCTTTACGAGGCTCCTGCTTACCATCTTATTTTGGAAGGGA
TTCTGATCCTCTGGATAATCAGACTTCTTTTCTCTAAGACTTACAAATTACAAGAACGATCTGATCTTAC
AGTCAAGGAAAAAGAAGAACTGATTGAAGAGTGGCAACCAGAACCTCTTGTTCCTCCTGTCCCAAAAGAC
CATCCTGCTCTCAACTACAACATCGTTTCAGGCCCTCCAAGCCACAAAACTGTGGTGAATGGAAAAGAAT
GTATAAACTTCGCCTCATTTAATTTTCTTGGATTGTTGGATAACCCTAGGGTTAAGGCAGCAGCTTTAGC
ATCTCTAAAGAAGTATGGCGTGGGGACTTGGGGACCCAGAGGATTTTATGGCACATTTGATGTTCATTTG
GATTTGGAAGACCGCCTGGCAAAATTTATGAAGACAGAAGAAGCCATTATATACTCATATGGATTTGCCA
CCATAGCCAGTGCTATTCCTGCTTACTCTAAAAGAGGGGACATTGTTTTTGTAGATAGAGCTGCCTGCTT
TGCTATTCAGAAAGGATTACAGGCATCCCGTAGTGACATTAAGTTATTTAAGCATAATGACATGGCTGAC
CTCGAGCGACTACTAAAAGAACAAGAGATCGAAGATCAAAAGAATCCTCGCAAGGCTCGTGTAACTCGGC
GTTTCATTGTAGTAGAAGGATTGTATATGAATACTGGAACTATTTGTCCTCTTCCAGAATTGGTTAAGTT
AAAATACAAATACAAAGCAAGAATCTTCCTGGAGGAAAGCCTTTCATTTGGAGTCCTAGGAGAGCATGGC
CGAGGAGTCACTGAACACTATGGAATCAATATTGATGATATTGATCTTATCAGTGCCAACATGGAGAATG
CACTTGCTTCTATTGGAGGTTTCTGCTGTGGCAGGTCTTTTGTAATTGACCATCAGCGACTTTCCGGCCA
GGGATACTGCTTTTCAGCTTCGTTACCTCCCCTGTTAGCTGCTGCAGCAATTGAGGCCCTCAACATCATG
GAAGAGAATCCAGGTATTTTTGCAGTGTTGAAGGAAAAGTGCGGACAAATTCATAAAGCTTTACAAGGCA
TTTCTGGATTAAAAGTGGTGGGGGAGTCCCTTTCTCCAGCCTTTCACCTACAACTGGAAGAGAGCACTGG
GTCTCGCGAGCAAGATGTCAGACTGCTTCAGGAAATTGTAGATCAATGCATGAACAGAAGTATTGCATTA
ACTCAGGCGCGCTACTTGGAGAAAGAAGAGAAGTGTCTCCCTCCTCCCAGCATTCGGGTTGTGGTCACGG
TGGAACAAACAGAGGAAGAACTGGAGAGAGCTGCGTCCACCATCAAGGAGGTAGCCCAGGCCGTCCTGCT
CTAGACCGGTCCACCACCACCACCACCACTAAGGATCCGGGGTTGGGGTTGCGCCTTTTCCAAGGCAGCC
CTGGGTTTGCGCAGGGACGCGGCTGCTCTGGGCGTGGTTCCGGGAAACGCAGCGGCGCCGACCCTGGGTC
TCGCACATTCTTCACGTCCGTTCGCAGCGTCACCCGGATCTTCGCCGCTACCCTTGTGGGCCCCCCGGCG
ACGCTTCCTGCTCCGCCCCTAAGTCGGGAAGGTTCCTTGCGGTTCGCGGCGTGCCGGACGTGACAAACGG
AAGCCGCACGTCTCACTAGTACCCTCGCAGACGGACAGCGCCAGGGAGCAATGGCAGCGCGCCGACCGCG
ATGGGCTGTGGCCAATAGCGGCTGCTCAGCAGGGCGCGCCGAGAGCAGCGGCCGGGAAGGGGCGGTGCGG
GAGGCGGGGTGTGGGGCGGTAGTGTGGGCCCTGTTCCTGCCCGCGCGGTGTTCCGCATTCTGCAAGCCTC
CGGAGCGCACGTCGGCAGTCGGCTCCCTCGTTGACCGAATCACCGACCTCTCTCCCCAGCAATTCACCAT
GACCGAGTACAAGCCCACGGTGCGCCTCGCCACCCGCGACGACGTCCCCAGGGCCGTACGCACCCTCGCC
GCCGCGTTCGCCGACTACCCCGCCACGCGCCACACCGTCGATCCGGACCGCCACATCGAGCGGGTCACCG
AGCTGCAAGAACTCTTCCTCACGCGCGTCGGGCTCGACATCGGCAAGGTGTGGGTCGCGGACGACGGCGC
CGCGGTGGCGGTCTGGACCACGCCGGAGAGCGTCGAAGCGGGGGCGGTGTTCGCCGAGATCGGCCCGCGC
ATGGCCGAGTTGAGCGGTTCCCGGCTGGCCGCGCAGCAACAGATGGAAGGCCTCCTGGCGCCGCACCGGC
CCAAGGAGCCCGCGTGGTTCCTGGCCACCGTCGGCGTCTCGCCCGACCACCAGGGCAAGGGTCTGGGCAG
CGCCGTCGTGCTCCCCGGAGTGGAGGCGGCCGAGCGCGCCGGGGTGCCCGCCTTCCTGGAGACCTCCGCG
CCCCGCAACCTCCCCTTCTACGAGCGGCTCGGCTTCACCGTCACCGCCGACGTCGAGGTGCCCGAAGGAC
CGCGCACCTGGTGCATGACCCGCAAGCCCGGTGCCGAAGGTAGAGGTTCTCTCCTCACTTGTGGTGATGT
TGAAGAAAACCCTGGTCCAATGTCTAGACTGGACAAGAGCAAAGTCATAAACGGAGCTCTGGAATTACTC
AATGGTGTCGGTATCGAAGGCCTGACGACAAGGAAACTCGCTCAAAAGCTGGGAGTTGAGCAGCCTACCC
TGTACTGGCACGTGAAGAACAAGCGGGCCCTGCTCGATGCCCTGCCAATCGAGATGCTGGACAGGCATCA
TACCCACTTCTGCCCCCTGGAAGGCGAGTCATGGCAAGACTTTCTGCGGAACAACGCCAAGTCATACCGC
TGTGCTCTCCTCTCACATCGCGACGGGGCTAAAGTGCATCTCGGCACCCGCCCAACAGAGAAACAGTACG
AAACCCTGGAAAATCAGCTCGCGTTCCTGTGTCAGCAAGGCTTCTCCCTGGAGAACGCACTGTACGCTCT
GTCCGCCGTGGGCCACTTTACACTGGGCTGCGTATTGGAGGAACAGGAGCATCAAGTAGCAAAAGAGGAA
AGAGAGACACCTACCACCGATTCTATGCCCCCACTTCTGAGACAAGCAATTGAGCTGTTCGACCGGCAGG
GAGCCGAACCTGCCTTCCTTTTCGGCCTGGAACTAATCATATGTGGCCTGGAGAAACAGCTAAAGTGCGA
AAGCGGCGGGCCGACCGACGCCCTTGACGATTTTGACTTAGACATGCTCCCAGCCGATGCCCTTGACGAC
TTTGACCTTGATATGCTGCCTGCTGACGCTCTTGACGATTTTGACCTTGACATGCTCCCCGGGTAACTAA
GTAAGGATCGATCCAAGATATCGTATTCTTAACTATGTTGCTCCTTTTACGCTATGTGGATACGCTGCTT
TAATGCCTTTGTATCATGCTATTGCTTCCCGTATGGCTTTCATTTTCTCCTCCTTGTATAAATCCTGGTT
GCTGTCTCTTTATGAGGAGTTGTGGCCCGTTGTCAGGCAACGTGGCGTGGTGTGCACTGTGTTTGCTGAC
GCAACCCCCACTGGTTGGGGCATTGCCACCACCTGTCAGCTCCTTTCCGGGACTTTCGCTTTCCCCCTCC
CTATTGCCACGGCGGAACTCATCGCCGCCTGCCTTGCCCGCTGCTGGACAGGGGCTCGGCTGTTGGGCAC
TGACAATTCCGTGGTGTTGTCGGGGAAGCTGACGTCCTTTCCATGGCTGCTCGCCTGTGTTGCCACCTGG
ATTCTGCGCGGGACGTCCTTCTGCTACGTCCCTTCGGCCCTCAATCCAGCGGACCTTCCTTCCCGCGGCC
TGCTGCCGGCTCTGCGGCCTCTTCCGCGTCTTCGCCTTCGCCCTCAGACGAGTCGGATCTCCCTTTGGGC
CGCCTCCCCGCCTGTTTCGCCTCGGCGTCCGGACTAGAGGTACCTTTAAGACCAATGACTTACAAGGCAG
CTGTAGATCTTAGCCACTTTTTAAAAGAAAAGGGGGGACTGGAAGGGCTAATTCACTCCCAACGAAGACA
AGATCTGCTTTTTGCTTGTACTGGGTCTCTCTGGTTAGACCAGATCTGAGCCTGGGAGCTCTCTGGCTAA
CTAGGGAACCCACTGCTTAAGCCTCAATAAAGCTTGCCTTGAGTGCTTCAAGTAGTGTGTGCCCGTCTGT
TGTGTGACTCTGGTAACTAGAGATCCCTCAGACCCTTTTAGTCAGTGTGGAAAATCTCTAGCAGTAGTAG
TTCATGTCATCTTATTATTCAGTATTTATAACTTGCAAAGAAATGAATATCAGAGAGTGAGAGGAACTTG
TTTATTGCAGCTTATAATGGTTACAAATAAAGCAATAGCATCACAAATTTCACAAATAAAGCATTTTTTT
CACTGCATTCTAGTTGTGGTTTGTCCAAACTCATCAATGTATCTTATCATGTCTGGCTCTAGCTATCCCG
CCCCTAACTCCGCCCATCCCGCCCCTAACTCCGCCCAGTTCCGCCCATTCTCCGCCCCATGGCTGACTAA
TTTTTTTTATTTATGCAGAGGCCGAGGCCGCCTCGGCCTCTGAGCTATTCCAGAAGTAGTGAGGAGGCTT
TTTTGGAGGCCTTTCAAATATGTATCCGCTCATGAGACAATAACCCTGATAAATGCTTCAATAATATTGA
AAAAGGAAGAGTATGAGTATTCAACATTTCCGTGTCGCCCTTATTCCCTTTTTTGCGGCATTTTGCCTTC
CTGTTTTTGCTCACCCAGAAACGCTGGTGAAAGTAAAAGATGCTGAAGATCAGTTGGGTGCACGAGTGGG
TTACATCGAACTGGATCTCAACAGCGGTAAGATCCTTGAGAGTTTTCGCCCCGAAGAACGTTTTCCAATG
ATGAGCACTTTTAAAGTTCTGCTATGTGGCGCGGTATTATCCCGTATTGACGCCGGGCAAGAGCAACTCG
GTCGCCGCATACACTATTCTCAGAATGACTTGGTTGAGTACTCACCAGTCACAGAAAAGCATCTTACGGA
TGGCATGACAGTAAGAGAATTATGCAGTGCTGCCATAACCATGAGTGATAACACTGCGGCCAACTTACTT
CTGACAACGATCGGAGGACCGAAGGAGCTAACCGCTTTTTTGCACAACATGGGGGATCATGTAACTCGCC
TTGATCGTTGGGAACCGGAGCTGAATGAAGCCATACCAAACGACGAGCGTGACACCACGATGCCTGTAGC
AATGGCAACAACGTTGCGCAAACTATTAACTGGCGAACTACTTACTCTAGCTTCCCGGCAACAATTAATA
GACTGGATGGAGGCGGATAAAGTTGCAGGACCACTTCTGCGCTCGGCCCTTCCGGCTGGCTGGTTTATTG
CTGATAAATCTGGAGCCGGTGAGCGTGGGTCTCGCGGTATCATTGCAGCACTGGGGCCAGATGGTAAGCC
CTCCCGTATCGTAGTTATCTACACGACGGGGAGTCAGGCAACTATGGATGAACGAAATAGACAGATCGCT
GAGATAGGTGCCTCACTGATTAAGCATTGGTAACTGTCAGACCAAGTTTACTCATATATACTTTAGATTG
ATTTAAAACTTCATTTTTAATTTAAAAGGATCTAGGTGAAGATCCTTTTTGATAATCTCATGACCAAAAT
CCCTTAACGTGAGTTTTCGTTCCACTGAGCGTCAGACCCCGTAGAAAAGATCAAAGGATCTTCTTGAGAT
CCTTTTTTTCTGCGCGTAATCTGCTGCTTGCAAACAAAAAAACCACCGCTACCAGCGGTGGTTTGTTTGC
CGGATCAAGAGCTACCAACTCTTTTTCCGAAGGTAACTGGCTTCAGCAGAGCGCAGATACCAAATACTGT
TCTTCTAGTGTAGCCGTAGTTAGGCCACCACTTCAAGAACTCTGTAGCACCGCCTACATACCTCGCTCTG
CTAATCCTGTTACCAGTGGCTGCTGCCAGTGGCGATAAGTCGTGTCTTACCGGGTTGGACTCAAGACGAT
AGTTACCGGATAAGGCGCAGCGGTCGGGCTGAACGGGGGGTTCGTGCACACAGCCCAGCTTGGAGCGAAC
GACCTACACCGAACTGAGATACCTACAGCGTGAGCTATGAGAAAGCGCCACGCTTCCCGAAGGGAGAAAG
GCGGACAGGTATCCGGTAAGCGGCAGGGTCGGAACAGGAGAGCGCACGAGGGAGCTTCCAGGGGGAAACG
CCTGGTATCTTTATAGTCCTGTCGGGTTTCGCCACCTCTGACTTGAGCGTCGATTTTTGTGATGCTCGTC
AGGGGGGCGGAGCCTATGGAAAAACGCCAGCAACGCGGCCTTTTTACGGTTCCTGGCCTTTTGCTGGCCT
TTTGCTCACATGTTCTTTCCTGCGTTATCCCCTGATTCTGTGGATAACCGTATTACCGCCTTTGAGTGAG
CTGATACCGCTCGCCGCAGCCGAACGACCGAGCGCAGCGAGTCAGTGAGCGAGGAAGCGGAAGAGCGCCC
AATACGCAAACCGCCTCTCCCCGCGCGTTGGCCGATTCATTAATGCAGCTGGCACGACAGGTTTCCCGAC
TGGAAAGCGGGCAGTGAGCGCAACGCAATTAATGTGAGTTAGCTCACTCATTAGGCACCCCAGGCTTTAC
ACTTTATGCTTCCGGCTCGTATGTTGTGTGGAATTGTGAGCGGATAACAATTTCACACAGGAAACAGCTA
TGACCATGATTACGCCAAGCGCGCAATTAACCCTCACTAAAGGGAACAAAAGCTGGAGCTGCAAGCTTAA
TGTAGTCTTATGCAATACTCTTGTAGTCTTGCAACATGGTAACGATGAGTTAGCAACATGCCTTACAAGG
AGAGAAAAAGCACCGTGCATGCCGATTGGTGGAAGTAAGGTGGTACGATCGTGCCTTATTAGGAAGGCAA
CAGACGGGTCTGACATGGATTGGACGAACCACTGAATTGCCGCATTGCAGAGATATTGTATTTAAGTGCC
TAGCTCGATACATAAACGGGTCTCTCTGGTTAGACCAGATCTGAGCCTGGGAGCTCTCTGGCTAACTAGG
GAACCCACTGCTTAAGCCTCAATAAAGCTTGCCTTGAGTGCTTCAAGTAGTGTGTGCCCGTCTGTTGTGT
GACTCTGGTAACTAGAGATCCCTCAGACCCTTTTAGTCAGTGTGGAAAATCTCTAGCAGTGGCGCCCGAA
CAGGGACTTGAAAGCGAAAGGGAAACCAGAGGAGCTCTCTCGACGCAGGACTCGGCTTGCTGAAGCGCGC
ACGGCAAGAGGCGAGGGGCGGCGACTGGTGAGTACGCCAAAAATTTTGACTAGCGGAGGCTAGAAGGAGA
GAGATGGGTGCGAGAGCGTCAGTATTAAGCGGGGGAGAATTAGATCGCGATGGGAAAAAATTCGGTTAAG
GCCAGGGGGAAAGAAAAAATATAAATTAAAACATATAGTATGGGCAAGCAGGGAGCTAGAACGATTCGCA
GTTAATCCTGGCCTGTTAGAAACATCAGAAGGCTGTAGACAAATACTGGGACAGCTACAACCATCCCTTC
AGACAGGATCAGAAGAACTTAGATCATTATATAATACAGTAGCAACCCTCTATTGTGTGCATCAAAGGAT
AGAGATAAAAGACACCAAGGAAGCTTTAGACAAGATAGAGGAAGAGCAAAACAAAAGTAAGACCACCGCA
CAGCAAGCGGCCGCTGATCTTCAGACCTGGAGGAGGAGATATGAGGGACAATTGGAGAAGTGAATTATAT
AAATATAAAGTAGTAAAAATTGAACCATTAGGAGTAGCACCCACCAAGGCAAAGAGAAGAGTGGTGCAGA
GAGAAAAAAGAGCAGTGGGAATAGGAGCTTTGTTCCTTGGGTTCTTGGGAGCAGCAGGAAGCACTATGGG
CGCAGCGTCAATGACGCTGACGGTACAGGCCAGACAATTATTGTCTGGTATAGTGCAGCAGCAGAACAAT
TTGCTGAGGGCTATTGAGGCGCAACAGCATCTGTTGCAACTCACAGTCTGGGGCATCAAGCAGCTCCAGG
CAAGAATCCTGGCTGTGGAAAGATACCTAAAGGATCAACAGCTCCTGGGGATTTGGGGTTGCTCTGGAAA
ACTCATTTGCACCACTGCTGTGCCTTGGAATGCTAGTTGGAGTAATAAATCTCTGGAACAGATTTGGAAT
CACACGACCTGGATGGAGTGGGACAGAGAAATTAACAATTACACAAGCTTAATACACTCCTTAATTGAAG
AATCGCAAAACCAGCAAGAAAAGAATGAACAAGAATTATTGGAATTAGATAAATGGGCAAGTTTGTGGAA
TTGGTTTAACATAACAAATTGGCTGTGGTATATAAAATTATTCATAATGATAGTAGGAGGCTTGGTAGGT
TTAAGAATAGTTTTTGCTGTACTTTCTATAGTGAATAGAGTTAGGCAGGGATATTCACCATTATCGTTTC
AGACCCACCTCCCAACCCCGAGGGGACAATTCTCGACCTCGAGACAAATGGCAGTATTCATCCACAATTT
TAAAAGAAAAGGGGGGATTGGGGGGTACAGTGCAGGGGAAAGAATAGTAGACATAATAGCAACAGACATA
CAAACTAAAGAATTACAAAAACAAATTACAAAAATTCAAAATTTTCGGGTTTATTACAGGGACAGCAGAG
ATCCACTTTGGCCGCGAATCGATATGTCGAGTTTACTCCCTATCAGTGATAGAGAACGTATGTCGAGTTT
ACTCCCTATCAGTGATAGAGAACGATG
Features (pLannotate 1.2.2; 27 found; start..end, strand, type, name):
    263..1681    +  CDS            SPTLC1: SPTC1_HUMAN - Also known as LCB1. Experimental evidence at protein level: Swiss-Prot protein existence level 1. Serine palmitoyltransferase (SPT) (PubMed:19416851). The heterodimer formed with SPTLC2 or SPTLC3 constitutes the catalytic core (PubMed:19416851). The composition of the serine palmitoyltransferase (SPT) complex determines the substrate preference (PubMed:19416851). The SPTLC1-SPTLC2-SPTSSA complex shows a strong preference for C16-CoA substrate, while the SPTLC1-SPTLC3-SPTSSA isozyme uses both C14-CoA and C16-CoA as substrates, with a slight preference for C14-CoA (PubMed:19416851)
   1691..1709    +  CDS            9xHis (fragment): 9xHis affinity tag
   1719..2229    +  promoter       hPGK promoter: human phosphoglycerate kinase 1 promoter
   2239..2835    +  CDS            PuroR (fragment): puromycin N-acetyltransferase; pac from Streptomyces; confers resistance to puromycin
   2890..3587    +  CDS            rtTA3 (fragment): reverse tetracycline transactivator 3 activates expression from Tet-responsive promoters in the presence of doxycycline
   3517..3627    +  CDS            VP48: 3 tandem repeats of the minimal activation domain of herpes simplex virus VP16 (Cheng et al., 2013)
   3663..4211    +  misc_feature   WPRE (fragment): woodchuck hepatitis virus posttranscriptional regulatory element
   4237..4308    +  CDS            nef (fragment): NEF_HV1Z2 - Experimental evidence at protein level: Swiss-Prot protein existence level 1. Extracellular Nef protein targets CD4(+) T-lymphocytes for apoptosis by interacting with CXCR4 surface receptors. From Human immunodeficiency virus type 1 group M subtype D (isolate Z2/CDC-Z34) (HIV-1).
   4310..4543    +  LTR            3' LTR (ΔU3): self-inactivating 3' long terminal repeat (LTR) from HIV-1
   4615..4736    +  polyA_signal   SV40 poly(A) signal: SV40 polyadenylation signal
   4776..4911    +  rep_origin     SV40 ori: SV40 origin of replication
   4919..4982    +  promoter       AmpR promoter: bla
   4983..5843    +  CDS            AmpR: β-lactamase; bla; confers resistance to ampicillin, carbenicillin, and related antibiotics
   6014..6602    +  rep_origin     ori: high-copy-number ColE1/pMB1/pBR322/pUC origin of replication
   6785..6877    +  CDS            lacI (fragment): lac repressor; lacI; The lac repressor binds to the lac operator to inhibit transcription in E. coli. This inhibition can be relieved by adding lactose or isopropyl-β-D-thiogalactopyranoside (IPTG).
   6890..6911    +  protein_bind   CAP binding site: CAP binding activates transcription in the presence of cAMP. E. coli catabolite activator protein
   6926..6956    +  promoter       lac promoter: promoter for the E. coli lac operon
   6964..6980    +  protein_bind   lac operator: The lac repressor binds to the lac operator to inhibit transcription in E. coli. This inhibition can be relieved by adding lactose or isopropyl-β-D-thiogalactopyranoside (IPTG). lac repressor encoded by lacI
   7025..7043    +  promoter       T3 promoter: promoter for bacteriophage T3 RNA polymerase
   7071..7297    +  promoter       RSV promoter: Rous sarcoma virus enhancer/promoter
   7298..7478    +  LTR            5' LTR (truncated): truncated 5' long terminal repeat (LTR) from HIV-1
   7525..7650    +  misc_feature   HIV-1 Ψ: packaging signal of human immunodeficiency virus type 1
   7634..7997    +  CDS            HIV-1 gag (fragment): gag protein from human immunodeficiency virus 1; gag
   8143..8376    +  misc_feature   RRE: The Rev response element (RRE) of HIV-1 allows for Rev-dependent mRNA export from the nucleus to the cytoplasm.
   8753..8777    +  CDS            Rev (fragment): human immunodeficiency virus 1 (HIV-1) Rev protein; rev; enhances nuclear export of unspliced and incompletely spliced viral mRNAs
   8818..8935    +  misc_feature   cPPT/CTS: central polypurine tract and central termination sequence of HIV-1
   8989..246     +  promoter       tight TRE promoter (across the origin): Tet-responsive promoter PTight, consisting of seven tet operator sequences followed by the minimal CMV promoter
