[The description below was written by a language model from this plasmid's Addgene catalogue record and pLannotate feature annotations shown in this document.]
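Description:
pCW57.1_SPTLC1_C133W is a third-generation, doxycycline-inducible lentiviral transfer plasmid built on the pCW57.1 backbone for expressing a mutant form of human serine palmitoyltransferase long chain base subunit 1 (SPTLC1) in mammalian cells. It is propagated in E. coli through a high-copy ColE1/pUC-type origin with ampicillin resistance. The viral framework comprises a chimeric RSV promoter fused to a truncated HIV-1 5' LTR, which makes genomic RNA production Tat-independent. This is followed by the Ψ packaging signal with a gag fragment, the RRE for Rev-dependent export, the cPPT/CTS, a WPRE, and a self-inactivating ΔU3 3' LTR. An SV40 poly(A) signal and SV40 origin lie downstream of the 3' LTR.

The payload is an all-in-one Tet-On arrangement. The tight TRE promoter (seven tet operators upstream of a minimal CMV promoter) drives the roughly 1.4 kb SPTLC1 coding sequence, which was inserted between NheI and AgeI sites and carries the C133W substitution, cysteine 133 replaced by tryptophan. A short polyhistidine-tag fragment is annotated just after the coding sequence, but the record does not say whether it is fused in frame. Downstream, a constitutive human PGK promoter drives puromycin N-acetyltransferase followed by an rtTA3-type reverse tetracycline transactivator. Transduced cells can therefore be selected with puromycin, and they supply their own transactivator to switch on the TRE when doxycycline is added. The element linking these two coding sequences is not annotated.

The gene's recorded aliases include HSAN1. The associated publication concerns 1-deoxysphingolipid synthesis and its effects on anchorage-independent growth and plasma membrane endocytosis in cancer cells, which suggests the construct is used for inducible expression of the mutant subunit in stable cell lines.
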