Addgene plasmid #181921: pCW57.1_SPTLC1_C133W
Purpose: 3rd generation, Inducible lentiviral plasmid for expression of human mutant SPTLC1 C133W
Depositing lab: Christian Metallo. Depositing organization: University of California, San Diego (UCSD). Publication: 1-deoxysphingolipid synthesis compromises anchorage-independent growth and plasma membrane endocytosis in cancer cells. Cordes T, Kuna RS, McGregor GH, Khare SV, Gengatharan J, Muthusamy T, Metallo CM. J Lipid Res. 2022 Sep 14:100281. doi: 10.1016/j.jlr.2022.100281. PubMed 36115594.
Backbone
  Vector backbone: pCW57.1
  Backbone manufacturer: Addgene Plasmid #41393
  Backbone size w/o insert (bp): 9354
  Total vector size (bp): 9057
  Vector type: Mammalian Expression, Lentiviral ; Mammalian expression, , Doxycycline inducible
  Selectable markers: Puromycin
Growth in bacteria
  Bacterial resistance: Ampicillin, 100 μg/mL
  Growth temperature: 37°C
  Growth strain: NEB Stable
  Copy number: Unknown
Gene/Insert
  Gene/Insert name: Human serine palmitoyltransferase, long chain base subunit 1 (SPTLC1) mutant C133W (alt names: SPTLC1; Also known as HSN1; LBC1; LCB1; SPT1; SPTI; HSAN1)
  Species: H. sapiens (human)
  Insert size (bp): 1420
  Mutation: cysteine at position 133 of the coding region of SPTLC1 is substituted to tryptophan (C133W)
  GenBank ID: Gene ID: 10558 NM_006415
  Entrez Gene: SPTLC1 (a.k.a. HSAN1, HSN1, LBC1, LCB1, SPT1, SPTI)
  Promoter: tight TRE promoter
  Cloning method: Restriction Enzyme; 5′ cloning site NHeI (unknown if destroyed); 3′ cloning site AgeI (unknown if destroyed)
  Sequencing primers: 5′ LNCX; 3′ TGAAACGCCGAGTTACACGA
Terms and licenses: Academic/Nonprofit Terms; Industry Terms: Not Available to Industry
How to cite: pCW57.1_SPTLC1_C133W was a gift from Christian Metallo (Addgene plasmid # 181921 ; http://n2t.net/addgene:181921 ; RRID:Addgene_181921)
